Addgene plasmid #68528: DBP-bio
Purpose: Expresses full-length P. vivax DBP ectodomain in mammalian cells. C-terminal rat Cd4d3+4 tag, biotinylation sequence
Depositing lab: Julian Rayner & Gavin Wright. Depositing organization: Wellcome Sanger Institute. Publication: A Library of Plasmodium vivax Recombinant Merozoite Proteins Reveals New Vaccine Candidates and Protein-Protein Interactions. Hostetler JB, Sharma S, Bartholdson SJ, Wright GJ, Fairhurst RM, Rayner JC. PLoS Negl Trop Dis. 2015 Dec 23;9(12):e0004264. doi: 10.1371/journal.pntd.0004264. eCollection 2015 Dec. PubMed 26701602.
Backbone
  Vector backbone: pTT3
  Backbone manufacturer: Yves Durocher, NRC
  Backbone size w/o insert (bp): 6654
  Vector type: Mammalian Expression
Growth in bacteria
  Bacterial resistance: Ampicillin, 100 μg/mL
  Growth temperature: 37°C
  Growth strain: DH5alpha
  Copy number: High Copy
Gene/Insert
  Gene/Insert name: DBP (alt name: PVX_110810)
  Mutation: All NXT/S sites mutated to NXA, where X is any amino acid except Proline
  Promoter: CMV
  Tag / fusion protein: rat CD4 d3+4, enzymatic biotinylation sequence (C terminal on backbone)
  Cloning method: Restriction Enzyme; 5′ cloning site NotI (not destroyed); 3′ cloning site AscI (not destroyed)
  Sequencing primers: 5′ pMT2-F; 3′ rb_glob_PA_term-R
Terms and licenses: Academic/Nonprofit Terms; Industry Terms: Not Available to Industry
How to cite: DBP-bio was a gift from Julian Rayner & Gavin Wright (Addgene plasmid # 68528 ; http://n2t.net/addgene:68528 ; RRID:Addgene_68528)
