[The description below was written by a language model from this plasmid's Addgene catalogue record.]
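Description:
DBP-bio is a mammalian expression plasmid built on the pTT3 backbone (about 6.7 kb without insert) for producing the full-length ectodomain of the Plasmodium vivax Duffy binding protein (DBP, gene identifier PVX_110810) as a recombinant protein in mammalian cells. It is maintained in E. coli as a high-copy plasmid under ampicillin selection. The record does not list the origin of replication or any mammalian selection marker, and no feature table is provided, so the detailed layout of the backbone cannot be described here.

Expression of the insert is driven by the CMV promoter, and the name of the 3′ sequencing primer suggests that a rabbit beta-globin polyadenylation region lies downstream. The DBP coding region sits between NotI and AscI sites, both retained, which places it in frame with C-terminal tags supplied by the backbone: domains 3 and 4 of rat CD4, followed by a peptide substrate sequence for enzymatic biotinylation. The CD4 domains provide a common handle shared across proteins made in this format, while the biotinylation sequence allows site-specific addition of a single biotin, so that the protein can be captured in an oriented way on streptavidin-coated surfaces. All potential N-linked glycosylation sequons (NXS/T, where X is not proline) have been changed to NXA. This prevents mammalian cells from adding N-glycans at these sites, presumably because such glycans would be inappropriate on a parasite protein.

The construct belongs to a library of P. vivax merozoite proteins assembled to identify vaccine candidates and to screen for protein-protein interactions, with the biotinylated form suited to use as an immobilised protein in binding or antibody-reactivity assays.
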