>Addgene plasmid #68528 | DBP-bio | addgene partial sequence | sequence record 124264 | pMT2-F 5'-TTGCCTTTCTCTCCACAGGT-3'
ATGGAGTTTCAGACCCAGGTACTCATGTCCCTGCTGCTCTGCATGTCTGGTGCGGCCGCCGTGCTGCTGG
AACGGACCATCGAGACACTGCTGGAATGCAAGAACGAGTACGTGAAGGGCGAGAACGGCTACAAGCTGGC
CAAGGGCCACCACTGCGTGGAAGAGGACAACCTGGAACGGTGGCTGCAGGGCACCAACGAGCGGCGGAGC
GAGGAAAACATCAAGTACAAGTACGGCGTGACCGAGCTGAAGATCAAGTACGCCCAGATGAACGGCAAGC
GGAGCAGCCGGATCCTGAAAGAGAGCATCTACGGCGCCCACAACTTCGGCGGCAACAGCTACATGGAAGG
CAAGGACGGCGGCGACAAGACCGGCGAGGAAAAGGACGGCGAGCACAAAACAGACAGCAAGACCGACAAC
GGCAAGGGCGCCAACAACCTGGTCATGCTGGACTACGAGACAAGCAGCAACGGCCAGCCTGCCGGCACCC
TGGACAACGTGCTGGAATTCGTGACCGGCCACGAGGGCAACAGCCGGAAGAACAGCGCCAACGGCGGCAA
CCCCTACGACATCGACCACAAGAAAACCATCAGCAGCGCCATCATCAACCACGCCTTTCTGCAGAACACC
GTGATGAAGAACTGCAACTACAAGCGGAAGCGGCGGGAGAGAGACTGGGACTGCAACACCAAGAAAGACG
TGTGCATCCCCGACAGACGCTACCAGCTGTGCATGAAGGAACTGACCAATCTGGTCAACAACGCCGACAC
CAACTTCCACCGGGACATCACCTTCCGGAAGCTGTACCTGAAGCGGAAGCTGATCTACGATGCCGCCGTG
GAGGGCGATCTGCTGCTGAAGCTGAACAACTACCGGTACAACAAGGACTTCTGCAAGGACATCCGGTGGA
GCCTGGGCGACTTCGGCGACATCATCATGGGCACCGATATGGAAGGCATCGGCTACAGCAAGGTGGTGGA
GAACAACCTGCGGAGCATCTTCGGCACCGACGAGA
