>Addgene plasmid #68528 | DBP-bio | addgene partial sequence | sequence record 124265 | rb_glob_PA_term-R 5'-CCCATATGTCCTTCCGAGTG-3'
CACTATTGCAATGAAAATAAATTTCCTTTATTAGCCAGAGGTCGAGGTCGGGGGATCCTTAATTAATCAC
GTGTCTAGACTTAACGATGATTCCACACCATTTTCTGTGCATCCAGAATATGATGCAGTGATCCGGAATT
CAACCCTTTGGATAAAACCTGGATCTTGGAGTCCATCTTGACCTCTTCACCTTCACTCAGTAGACATTGC
CACACCCCTGCTTCAGGGGCCTGCACTTGAATCACTTTCTCCTGCCTGGAGACCCTGGCCTCCTGATTCT
CCTGCTTCAAGATCAGTCTCATCTTGGGTGAGGTGGGTCCCATCACCTCACAGGTCAAAGTGTTGCTGTC
GGGCTGAGTCACTTTCATCACCACCAGGTTCACTTCCTGATACAGTATCCCTCTGTCCAGAGTCAGGGTC
AGGTTGCCAGAACCAGCAAACTGAAGGGAGACCTGGGGTATCTGAAGGGTGAGTGGGAGCGTTTCGGACA
GCTGGAACTTGGGGTTGCTAGTAGACTTCTGCACAGACACCTTTTGGTTCTTTAGGGAGAAGGTGATCCA
GGACTGGGAAGAAGGAGCCTTCTCTGCCTTCCATCTCAACTCTCCCTGCAGGCTTTCCTCTCCAAGGTTG
AGTGGGAAGGAGAACTCCGCTGACTCCCCCTCACTCTTATAGGCCGTGATGGAGGTCGACGGCGCGCCGG
TCTTATCCTTGAAGCCGCCCTTGGTGAAGCACTTGTAGCTGGGGTCCTCGAACTCTTTCTTCATGCAGCT
CAGGTACTCGTAGCTGTACACGTCGAAGTAGTTCAGGCAAAAGTCGCTGATAGAGCAGCACAGGTTCTTG
GACTTCTCCCGGCTACAGGTGTTGCTGCTGATCTTGTCCTCCACGGAGTTGCAGTATTCCCAGGGCAATG
TTGTTGTTGCACTTCCGCACGCTAGACATCAGGATGATGTCCTCCCGGGTGGCCTTCACGTCCCGAAAAC
TTGTACTCTTTGATGTCCAGCTTGCCGTTGGCCAGATTGTTGTTGCTGTTCAGGTGGTGG
